Addgene plasmid #200938: GALT-SEP-mRuby3
Purpose: trans-Golgi localized pH sensor using sensorsuperecliptic pHluorin (SEP) and mRuby3
Depositing lab: Nir Hacohen. Depositing organization: Broad Institute. Publication: Human STING is a proton channel. Liu B, Carlson RJ, Pires IS, Gentili M, Feng E, Hellier Q, Schwartz MA, Blainey PC, Irvine DJ, Hacohen N. Science. 2023 Aug 4;381(6657):508-514. doi: 10.1126/science.adf8974. Epub 2023 Aug 3. PubMed 37535724.
Backbone
  Vector backbone: pTRIP
  Vector type: Lentiviral
Growth in bacteria
  Bacterial resistance: Ampicillin, 100 μg/mL
  Growth temperature: 30°C
  Growth strain: NEB Stable
  Copy number: Unknown
Gene/Insert 1
  Gene/Insert name: GalT
  Species: H. sapiens (human)
  Entrez Gene: B4GALT1 (a.k.a. B4GAL-T1, CDG2D, CLDLFIB, GGTB2, GT1, GTB, beta4Gal-T1)
Gene/Insert 2
  Gene/Insert name: SEP-mRuby3
Terms and licenses: Academic/Nonprofit Terms; Industry Terms: Not Available to Industry
How to cite: GALT-SEP-mRuby3 was a gift from Nir Hacohen (Addgene plasmid # 200938 ; http://n2t.net/addgene:200938 ; RRID:Addgene_200938)
