[The description below was written by a language model from this plasmid's Addgene catalogue record and pLannotate feature annotations shown in this document.]
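Description:
GALT-SEP-mRuby3 is an HIV-1-based lentiviral transfer plasmid built on the pTRIP backbone, designed to express a ratiometric pH reporter targeted to the trans-Golgi. It is propagated in E. coli through a ColE1/pUC-type origin and selected with ampicillin via the β-lactamase gene. The backbone also carries pBR322-derived remnants (fragments of tetracycline resistance, bom and rop) and an SV40 promoter followed by E. coli gpt fragments and SV40 small t intron/polyadenylation sequences. These appear to be legacy elements of the parental vector rather than part of the payload. The record lists no mammalian drug-selection marker within the viral cassette.

The viral portion contains a truncated 5' LTR, the Ψ packaging signal with a gag fragment, the RRE for Rev-dependent export of genomic RNA, and the cPPT/CTS element that aids nuclear import of the reverse-transcribed genome. At the 3' end is a ΔU3, self-inactivating LTR. Between these elements, the SFFV promoter drives a single fusion open reading frame. It begins with an N-terminal fragment of human B4GALT1 (β-1,4-galactosyltransferase 1), which serves as the Golgi targeting portion. In the annotated sequence this is followed by mRuby3 and then superecliptic pHluorin, so the fluorophore order is reversed relative to the plasmid name. SEP fluorescence is bright at neutral pH and quenched under acidic conditions, whereas mRuby3 has low acid sensitivity and provides a reference signal. The green-to-red ratio therefore reports Golgi pH independently of expression level. The construct was deposited with work on proton channel activity of human STING, and it is suited to stable transduction of mammalian cells for live imaging of trans-Golgi pH.
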