Features (pLannotate 1.2.2; 31 found; start..end, strand, type, name):
     43..108     +  intron         small t intron: SV40 (simian virus 40) small t antigen intron
    238..258     +  CDS            SV40 NLS: nuclear localization signal of SV40 (simian virus 40) large T antigen
    577..660     +  CDS            large T antigen (fragment): large T antigen from SV40 (simian virus 40)
    683..817     +  polyA_signal   SV40 poly(A) signal: SV40 polyadenylation signal
    984..1313    +  CDS            nef (fragment): NEF_HV1BR - Experimental evidence at protein level: Swiss-Prot protein existence level 1. Extracellular Nef protein targets CD4(+) T-lymphocytes for apoptosis by interacting with CXCR4 surface receptors (PubMed:14990729). From Human immunodeficiency virus type 1 group M subtype B (isolate BRU/LAI) (HIV-1).
   1361..1618    +  LTR            5' LTR (truncated): truncated 5' long terminal repeat (LTR) from HIV-1
   1665..1790    +  misc_feature   HIV-1 Ψ: packaging signal of human immunodeficiency virus type 1
   1774..2137    +  CDS            HIV-1 gag (fragment): gag protein from human immunodeficiency virus 1; gag
   2283..2516    +  misc_feature   RRE: The Rev response element (RRE) of HIV-1 allows for Rev-dependent mRNA export from the nucleus to the cytoplasm.
   2893..2993    +  CDS            Rev (fragment): human immunodeficiency virus 1 (HIV-1) Rev protein; rev; enhances nuclear export of unspliced and incompletely spliced viral mRNAs
   3038..3155    +  misc_feature   cPPT/CTS: central polypurine tract and central termination sequence of HIV-1
   3295..3702    +  promoter       SFFV promoter: spleen focus-forming virus long terminal repeat (LTR) promoter
   3733..4008    +  CDS            B4GALT1 (fragment): B4GT1_HUMAN - Also known as GGTB2. Experimental evidence at protein level: Swiss-Prot protein existence level 1. [Processed beta-1,4-galactosyltransferase 1]: The cell surface form functions as a recognition molecule during a variety of cell to cell and cell to matrix interactions, as those occurring during development and egg fertilization, by binding to specific oligosaccharide ligands on opposing cells or in the extracellular matrix. From Homo sapiens (Human).
   4009..4716    +  CDS            mRuby3: mRuby3 is a basic (constitutively fluorescent) red fluorescent protein published in 2016, derived from Entacmaea quadricolor. It has low acid sensitivity.
   4729..5445    +  CDS            superecliptic pHluorin: pH-sensitive mutant of green fluorescent protein (Ng et al., 2002) excited strongly by blue light at neutral pH but minimally fluorescent at acidic pH
   5442..5633    +  CDS            nef (fragment): NEF_HV1Z2 - Experimental evidence at protein level: Swiss-Prot protein existence level 1. Extracellular Nef protein targets CD4(+) T-lymphocytes for apoptosis by interacting with CXCR4 surface receptors. From Human immunodeficiency virus type 1 group M subtype D (isolate Z2/CDC-Z34) (HIV-1).
   5635..5666    +  LTR            3' LTR (ΔU3) (fragment): self-inactivating 3' long terminal repeat (LTR) from HIV-1
   5714..5894    +  LTR            5' LTR (truncated): truncated 5' long terminal repeat (LTR) from HIV-1
   6856..6954    -  CDS            TBC1D5 (fragment): TBCD5_HUMAN - Also known as KIAA0210. Experimental evidence at protein level: Swiss-Prot protein existence level 1. May act as a GTPase-activating protein (GAP) for Rab family protein(s). May act as a GAP for RAB7A. Can displace RAB7A and retromer CSC subcomplex from the endosomal membrane to the cytosol; at least retromer displacement seems to require its catalytic activity (PubMed:19531583, PubMed:20923837). Required for retrograde transport of cargo proteins from endosomes to the trans-Golgi network (TGN); the function seems to require its catalytic activity. Involved in regulation of autop
   7360..7639    +  CDS            TcR (fragment): tetracycline efflux protein; tet; confers resistance to tetracycline
   7640..7688    -  misc_feature   bom (fragment): basis of mobility region from pBR322
   7790..7825    -  CDS            rop (fragment): Rop protein, which maintains plasmids at low copy number; rop
   7920..8024    +  promoter       AmpR promoter: bla
   8025..8885    +  CDS            AmpR: β-lactamase; bla; confers resistance to ampicillin, carbenicillin, and related antibiotics
   9056..9644    +  rep_origin     ori: high-copy-number ColE1/pMB1/pBR322/pUC origin of replication
   9827..9883    +  CDS            lacI (fragment): lac repressor; lacI; The lac repressor binds to the lac operator to inhibit transcription in E. coli. This inhibition can be relieved by adding lactose or isopropyl-β-D-thiogalactopyranoside (IPTG).
   9890..10219   +  promoter       SV40 promoter: SV40 enhancer and early promoter
  10419..10538   +  CDS            gpt (fragment): XGPT_ECOLI - Also known as gpp, gxu. Experimental evidence at protein level: Swiss-Prot protein existence level 1. Purine salvage pathway enzyme that catalyzes the transfer of the ribosyl-5-phosphate group from 5-phospho-alpha-D-ribose 1- diphosphate (PRPP) to the N9 position of the 6-oxopurines guanine and xanthine to form the corresponding ribonucleotides GMP (guanosine 5'- monophosphate) and XMP (xanthosine 5'-monophosphate), with the release of PPi. To a lesser extent, also acts on hypoxanthine (PubMed:9100006, PubMed:3886014). Does not ribophosphorylate adenine (PubMed:3886014). From Esch
  10538..10873   +  CDS            gpt (fragment): XGPT_ECOLI - Also known as gpp, gxu. Experimental evidence at protein level: Swiss-Prot protein existence level 1. Purine salvage pathway enzyme that catalyzes the transfer of the ribosyl-5-phosphate group from 5-phospho-alpha-D-ribose 1- diphosphate (PRPP) to the N9 position of the 6-oxopurines guanine and xanthine to form the corresponding ribonucleotides GMP (guanosine 5'- monophosphate) and XMP (xanthosine 5'-monophosphate), with the release of PPi. To a lesser extent, also acts on hypoxanthine (PubMed:9100006, PubMed:3886014). Does not ribophosphorylate adenine (PubMed:3886014). From Esch
  10968..11273   +  CDS            frsA (fragment): FRSA_ECOLI - Also known as yafA. Experimental evidence at protein level: Swiss-Prot protein existence level 1. Catalyzes the hydrolysis of esters (PubMed:15808744). Displays esterase activity toward pNP-butyrate (PubMed:15808744). May stimulate mixed-acid fermentation by acting as a fermentation/respiration switch that down-regulates respiration and up- regulates fermentation rates (PubMed:15169777). From Escherichia coli (strain K12).
  11277..41      +  CDS            small t antigen (fragment) (across the origin): SV40 (simian virus 40) small t antigen
>Addgene plasmid #200938 | GALT-SEP-mRuby3 | addgene full sequence | sequence record 399642 | Addgene NGS Result
ACATAATTGGACAAACTACCTACAGAGATTTAAAGCTCTAAGGTAAATATAAAATTTTTAAGTGTATAAT
GTGTTAAACTACTGATTCTAATTGTTTGTGTATTTTAGATTCCAACCTATGGAACTGATGAATGGGAGCA
GTGGTGGAATGCCTTTAATGAGGAAAACCTGTTTTGCTCAGAAGAAATGCCATCTAGTGATGATGAGGCT
ACTGCTGACTCTCAACATTCTACTCCTCCAAAAAAGAAGAGAAAGGTAGAAGACCCCAAGGACTTTCCTT
CAGAATTGCTAAGTTTTTTGAGTCATGCTGTGTTTAGTAATAGAACTCTTGCTTGCTTTGCTATTTACAC
CACAAAGGAAAAAGCTGCACTGCTATACAAGAAAATTATGGAAAAATATTCTGTAACCTTTATAAGTAGG
CATAACAGTTATAATCATAACATACTGTTTTTTCTTACTCCACACAGGCATAGAGTGTCTGCTATTAATA
ACTATGCTCAAAAATTGTGTACCTTTAGCTTTTTAATTTGTAAAGGGGTTAATAAGGAATATTTGATGTA
TAGTGCCTTGACTAGAGATCATAATCAGCCATACCACATTTGTAGAGGTTTTACTTGCTTTAAAAAACCT
CCCACACCTCCCCCTGAACCTGAAACATAAAATGAATGCAATTGTTGTTGTTAACTTGTTTATTGCAGCT
TATAATGGTTACAAATAAAGCAATAGCATCACAAATTTCACAAATAAAGCATTTTTTTCACTGCATTCTA
GTTGTGGTTTGTCCAAACTCATCAATGTATCTTATCATGTCTGGATCAACTGGATAACTCAAGCTAACCA
AAATCATCCCAAACTTCCCACCCCATACCCTATTACCACTGCCAATTACCTGTGGTTTCATTTACTCTAA
ACCTGTGATTCCTCTGAATTATTTTCATTTTAAAGAAATTGTATTTGTTAAATATGTACTACAAACTTAG
TAGTTGGAAGGGCTAATTCACTCCCAAAGAAGACAAGATATCCTTGATCTGTGGATCTACCACACACAAG
GCTACTTCCCTGATTAGCAGAACTACACACCAGGGCCAGGGGTCAGATATCCACTGACCTTTGGATGGTG
CTACAAGCTAGTACCAGTTGAGCCAGATAAGGTAGAAGAGGCCAATAAAGGAGAGAACACCAGCTTGTTA
CACCCTGTGAGCCTGCATGGGATGGATGACCCGGAGAGAGAAGTGTTAGAGTGGAGGTTTGACAGCCGCC
TAGCATTTCATCACGTGGCCCGAGAGCTGCATCCGGAGTACTTCAAGAACTGCTGATATCGAGCTTGCTA
CAAGGGACTTTCCGCTGGGGACTTTCCAGGGAGGCGTGGCCTGGGCGGGACTGGGGAGTGGCGAGCCCTC
AGATCCTGCATATAAGCAGCTGCTTTTTGCCTGTACTGGGTCTCTCTGGTTAGACCAGATCTGAGCCTGG
GAGCTCTCTGGCTAACTAGGGAACCCACTGCTTAAGCCTCAATAAAGCTTGCCTTGAGTGCTTCAAGTAG
TGTGTGCCCGTCTGTTGTGTGACTCTGGTAACTAGAGATCCCTCAGACCCTTTTAGTCAGTGTGGAAAAT
CTCTAGCAGTGGCGCCCGAACAGGGACTTGAAAGCGAAAGGGAAACCAGAGGAGCTCTCTCGACGCAGGA
CTCGGCTTGCTGAAGCGCGCACGGCAAGAGGCGAGGGGCGGCGACTGGTGAGTACGCCAAAAATTTTGAC
TAGCGGAGGCTAGAAGGAGAGAGATGGGTGCGAGAGCGTCAGTATTAAGCGGGGGAGAATTAGATCGCGA
TGGGAAAAAATTCGGTTAAGGCCAGGGGGAAAGAAAAAATATAAATTAAAACATATAGTATGGGCAAGCA
GGGAGCTAGAACGATTCGCAGTTAATCCTGGCCTGTTAGAAACATCAGAAGGCTGTAGACAAATACTGGG
ACAGCTACAACCATCCCTTCAGACAGGATCAGAAGAACTTAGATCATTATATAATACAGTAGCAACCCTC
TATTGTGTGCATCAAAGGATAGAGATAAAAGACACCAAGGAAGCTTTAGACAAGATAGAGGAAGAGCAAA
ACAAAAGTAAGACCACCGCACAGCAAGCGGCCGCTGATCTTCAGACCTGGAGGAGGAGATATGAGGGACA
ATTGGAGAAGTGAATTATATAAATATAAAGTAGTAAAAATTGAACCATTAGGAGTAGCACCCACCAAGGC
AAAGAGAAGAGTGGTGCAGAGAGAAAAAAGAGCAGTGGGAATAGGAGCTTTGTTCCTTGGGTTCTTGGGA
GCAGCAGGAAGCACTATGGGCGCAGCGTCAATGACGCTGACGGTACAGGCCAGACAATTATTGTCTGGTA
TAGTGCAGCAGCAGAACAATTTGCTGAGGGCTATTGAGGCGCAACAGCATCTGTTGCAACTCACAGTCTG
GGGCATCAAGCAGCTCCAGGCAAGAATCCTGGCTGTGGAAAGATACCTAAAGGATCAACAGCTCCTGGGG
ATTTGGGGTTGCTCTGGAAAACTCATTTGCACCACTGCTGTGCCTTGGAATGCTAGTTGGAGTAATAAAT
CTCTGGAACAGATTTGGAATCACACGACCTGGATGGAGTGGGACAGAGAAATTAACAATTACACAAGCTT
AATACACTCCTTAATTGAAGAATCGCAAAACCAGCAAGAAAAGAATGAACAAGAATTATTGGAATTAGAT
AAATGGGCAAGTTTGTGGAATTGGTTTAACATAACAAATTGGCTGTGGTATATAAAATTATTCATAATGA
TAGTAGGAGGCTTGGTAGGTTTAAGAATAGTTTTTGCTGTACTTTCTATAGTGAATAGAGTTAGGCAGGG
ATATTCACCATTATCGTTTCAGACCCACCTCCCAACCCCGAGGGGACCCGACAGGCCCGAAGGAATAGAA
GAAGAAGGTGGAGAGAGAGACAGAGACAGATCCATTCGATTAGTGAACGGATCTCGACGGTATCGCCGAA
TTCACAAATGGCAGTATTCATCCACAATTTTAAAAGAAAAGGGGGGATTGGGGGGTACAGTGCAGGGGAA
AGAATAGTAGACATAATAGCAACAGACATACAAACTAAAGAATTACAAAAACAAATTACAAAAATTCAAA
ATTTTCGGGTTTATTACAGGGACAGCAGAGATCCACTTTGGCTGATACGCGTCTGCAGCCCCGATAAAAT
AAAAGATTTTATTTAGTCTCCAGAAAAAGGGGGGAATGAAAGACCCCACCTGTAGGTTTGGCAAGCTAGC
TGCAGTAACGCCATTTTGCAAGGCATGGAAAAATACCAAACCAAGAATAGAGAAGTTCAGATCAAGGGCG
GGTACATGAAAATAGCTAACGTTGGGCCAAACAGGATATCTGCGGTGAGCAGTTTCGGCCCCGGCCCGGG
GCCAAGAACAGATGGTCACCGCAGTTTCGGCCCCGGCCCGAGGCCAAGAACAGATGGTCCCCAGATATGG
CCCAACCCTCAGCAGTTTCTTAAGACCCATCAGATGTTTCCAGGCTCCCCCAAGGACCTGAAATGACCCT
GCGCCTTATTTGAATTAACCAATCAGCCTGCTTCTCGCTTCTGTTCGCGCGCTTCTGCTTCCCGAGCTCT
ATAAAAGAGCTCACAACCCCTCACTCGGCGCGCCAGTCCTCCGACAGACTGAGTCGCCCGGGCCGCGGCC
GCGGGCTAGCGGATCCGCCACCATGAGGCTTCGGGAGCCGCTCCTGAGCGGCAGCGCCGCGATGCCAGGC
GCGTCCCTACAGCGGGCCTGCCGCCTGCTCGTGGCCGTCTGCGCTCTGCACCTTGGCGTCACCCTCGTTT
ACTACCTGGCTGGCCGCGACCTGAGCCGCCTGCCCCAACTGGTCGGAGTCTCCACACCGCTGCAGGGCGG
CTCGAACAGTGCCGCCGCCATCGGGCAGTCCTCCGGGGAGCTCCGGACCGGAGGGGCCGTGGATCCAGGC
GGCAGCGGCGGCAGCGCTGTGTCTAAGGGCGAAGAGCTGATCAAGGAAAATATGCGTATGAAGGTGGTCA
TGGAAGGTTCGGTCAACGGCCACCAATTCAAATGCACAGGTGAAGGAGAAGGCAGACCGTACGAGGGAGT
GCAAACCATGAGGATCAAAGTCATCGAGGGAGGACCCCTGCCATTTGCCTTTGACATTCTTGCCACGTCG
TTCATGTATGGCAGCCGTACCTTTATCAAGTACCCGGCCGACATCCCTGATTTCTTTAAACAGTCCTTTC
CTGAGGGTTTTACTTGGGAAAGAGTTACGAGATACGAAGATGGTGGAGTCGTCACCGTCACGCAGGACAC
CAGCCTTGAGGATGGCGAGCTCGTCTACAACGTCAAGGTCAGAGGGGTAAACTTTCCCTCCAATGGTCCC
GTGATGCAGAAGAAGACCAAGGGTTGGGAGCCTAATACAGAGATGATGTATCCAGCAGATGGTGGTCTGA
GAGGATACACTGACATCGCACTGAAAGTTGATGGTGGTGGCCATCTGCACTGCAACTTCGTGACAACTTA
CAGGTCAAAAAAGACCGTCGGGAACATCAAGATGCCCGGTGTCCATGCCGTTGATCACCGCCTGGAAAGG
ATCGAGGAGAGTGACAATGAAACCTACGTAGTGCAAAGAGAAGTGGCAGTTGCCAAATACAGCAACCTTG
GTGGTGGCATGGACGAGCTGTACAAGGGATCCGCCACCATGAGTAAAGGAGAAGAACTTTTCACTGGAGT
TGTCCCAATTCTTGTTGAATTAGATGGTGATGTTAATGGGCACAAATTTTCTGTCAGTGGAGAGGGTGAA
GGTGATGCAACATACGGAAAACTTACCCTTAAATTTATTTGCACTACTGGAAAACTACCTGTTCCTTGGC
CAACACTTGTCACTACTTTAACTTATGGTGTTCAATGCTTTTCAAGATACCCAGATCATATGAAACGGCA
TGACTTTTTCAAGAGTGCCATGCCCGAAGGTTATGTACAGGAAAGAACTATATTTTTCAAAGATGACGGG
AACTACAAGACACGTGCTGAAGTCAAGTTTGAAGGTGATACCCTTGTTAATAGAATCGAGTTAAAAGGTA
TTGATTTTAAAGAAGATGGAAACATTCTTGGACACAAATTGGAATACAACTATAACGATCACCAGGTGTA
CATCATGGCAGACAAACAAAAGAATGGAATCAAAGCTAACTTCAAAATTAGACACAACATTGAAGATGGA
GGCGTTCAACTAGCAGACCATTATCAACAAAATACTCCAATTGGCGATGGGCCCGTCCTTTTACCAGACA
ACCATTACCTGTTTACAACTTCTACTCTTTCGAAAGATCCCAACGAAAAGAGAGACCACATGGTCCTTCT
TGAGTTTGTAACAGCTGCTGGGATTACACATGGCATGGATGAACTATACAAATAACTCGAGACCTAGAAA
AACATGGAGCAATCACAAGTAGCAATACAGCAGCTACCAATGCTGATTGTGCCTGGCTAGAAGCACAAGA
GGAGGAGGAGGTGGGTTTTCCAGTCACACCTCAGGTACCTTTAAGACCAATGACTTACAAGGCAGCTGTA
GATCTTAGCCACTTTTTAAAAGAAAAGGGGGGACTGGAAGGGCTAATTCACTCCCAACGAAGACAAAATC
GTCGAGAGATGCTGCATATAAGCAGCTGCTTTTTGCTTGTACTGGGTCTCTCTGGTTAGACCAGATCTGA
GCCTGGGAGCTCTCTGGCTAACTAGGGAACCCACTGCTTAAGCCTCAATAAAGCTTGCCTTGAGTGCTTC
AAGTAGTGTGTGCCCGTCTGTTGTGTGACTCTGGTAACTAGAGATCCCTCAGACCCTTTTAGTCAGTGTG
GAAAATCTCTAGCAGTAGTAGTTCATGTCATCTTATTATTCAGTATTTATAACTTGCAAAGAAATGAATA
TCAGAGAGTGAGAGGCCTTGACATTATAATAGATTTAGCAGGAATTGAACTAGGAGTGGAGCACACAGGC
AAAGCTGCAGAAGTACTTGGAAGAAGCCACCAGAGATACTCACGATTCTGCACATACCTGGCTAATCCCA
GATCCTAAGGATTACATTAAGTTTACTAACATTTATATAATGATTTATAGTTTAAAGTATAAACTTATCT
AATTTACTATTCTGACAGATATTAATTAATCCTCAAATATCATAAGAGATGATTACTATTATCCCCATTT
AACACAAGAGGAAACTGAGAGGGAAAGATGTTGAAGTAATTTTCCCACAATTACAGCATCCGTTAGTTAC
GACTCTATGATCTTCTGACACAAATTCCATTTACTCCTCACCCTATGACTCAGTCGAATATATCAAAGTT
ATGGACATTATGCTAAGTAACAAATTACCCTTTTATATAGTAAATACTGAGTAGATTGAGAGAAGAAATT
GTTTGCAAACCTGAATAGCTTCAAGAAGAAGAGAAGTGAGGATAAGAATAACAGTTGTCATTTAACAAGT
TTTAACAAGTAACTTGGTTAGAAAGGGATTCAAATGCATAAAGCAAGGGATAAATTTTTCTGGCAACAAG
ACTATACAATATAACCTTAAATATGACTTCAAATAATTGTTGGAACTTGATAAAACTAATTAAATATTAT
TGAAGATTATCAATATTATAAATGTAATTTACTTTTAAAAAGGGAACATAGAAATGTGTATCATTAGAGT
AGAAAACAATCCTTATTATCACAATTTGTCAAAACAAGTTTGTTATTAACACAAGTAGAATACTGCATTC
AATTAAGTTGACTGCAGATTTTGTGTTTTGTTAAAATTAGAAAGAGATAACAACAATTTGAATTATTGAA
AGTAACATGTAAATAGTTCTACATACGTTCTTTTGACATCTTGTTCAATCATTGATCGAAGTTCTTTATC
TTGGAAGAATTTGTTCCAAAGACTCTGAAATAAGGAAAACAATCTATTATATAGTCTCACACCTTTGTTT
TACTTTTAGTGATTTCAATTTAATAATGTAAATGGTTAAAATTTATTCTTCTCTGAGATCATTTCACATT
GCAGATAGAAAACCTGAGACTGGGGTAATTTTTATTAAAATCTAATTTAATCTCAGAAACACATCTTTAT
TCTAACATCAATTTTTCCAGTTTGATATTATCATATAAAGTCAGCCTTCCTCATCTGCAGGTTCCACAAC
AAAAATCCAACCAACTGTGGATCAAAAATATTGGGAAAAAATTAAAAATAGCAATACAACAATAAAAAAA
TACAAATCAGAAAAACAGCACAGTATAACAACTTTATTTAGCATTTACAATCTATTAGGTATTATAAGTA
ATCTAGCCAGATCCTCTACGCCGGACGCATCGTGGCCGGCATCACCGGCGCCACAGGTGCGGTTGCTGGC
GCCTATATCGCCGACATCACCGATGGGGAAGATCGGGCTCGCCACTTCGGGCTCATGAGCGCTTGTTTCG
GCGTGGGTATGGTGGCAGGCCCCGTGGCCGGGGGACTGTTGGGCGCCATCTCCTTGCATGCACCATTCCT
TGCGGCGGCGGTGCTCAACGGCCTCAACCTACTACTGGGCTGCTTCCTAATGCAGGAGTCGCATAAGGGA
GAGCGTCGAATGGTGCACTCTCAGTACAATCTGCTCTGATGCCGCATAGTTAAGCCAGCCCCGACACCCG
CCAACACCCGCTGACGCGCCCTGACGGGCTTGTCTGCTCCCGGCATCCGCTTACAGACAAGCTGTGACCG
TCTCCGGGAGCTGCATGTGTCAGAGGTTTTCACCGTCATCACCGAAACGCGCGAGACGAAAGGGCCTCGT
GATACGCCTATTTTTATAGGTTAATGTCATGATAATAATGGTTTCTTAGACGTCAGGTGGCACTTTTCGG
GGAAATGTGCGCGGAACCCCTATTTGTTTATTTTTCTAAATACATTCAAATATGTATCCGCTCATGAGAC
AATAACCCTGATAAATGCTTCAATAATATTGAAAAAGGAAGAGTATGAGTATTCAACATTTCCGTGTCGC
CCTTATTCCCTTTTTTGCGGCATTTTGCCTTCCTGTTTTTGCTCACCCAGAAACGCTGGTGAAAGTAAAA
GATGCTGAAGATCAGTTGGGTGCACGAGTGGGTTACATCGAACTGGATCTCAACAGCGGTAAGATCCTTG
AGAGTTTTCGCCCCGAAGAACGTTTTCCAATGATGAGCACTTTTAAAGTTCTGCTATGTGGCGCGGTATT
ATCCCGTATTGACGCCGGGCAAGAGCAACTCGGTCGCCGCATACACTATTCTCAGAATGACTTGGTTGAG
TACTCACCAGTCACAGAAAAGCATCTTACGGATGGCATGACAGTAAGAGAATTATGCAGTGCTGCCATAA
CCATGAGTGATAACACTGCGGCCAACTTACTTCTGACAACGATCGGAGGACCGAAGGAGCTAACCGCTTT
TTTGCACAACATGGGGGATCATGTAACTCGCCTTGATCGTTGGGAACCGGAGCTGAATGAAGCCATACCA
AACGACGAGCGTGACACCACGATGCCTGTAGCAATGGCAACAACGTTGCGCAAACTATTAACTGGCGAAC
TACTTACTCTAGCTTCCCGGCAACAATTAATAGACTGGATGGAGGCGGATAAAGTTGCAGGACCACTTCT
GCGCTCGGCCCTTCCGGCTGGCTGGTTTATTGCTGATAAATCTGGAGCCGGTGAGCGTGGGTCTCGCGGT
ATCATTGCAGCACTGGGGCCAGATGGTAAGCCCTCCCGTATCGTAGTTATCTACACGACGGGGAGTCAGG
CAACTATGGATGAACGAAATAGACAGATCGCTGAGATAGGTGCCTCACTGATTAAGCATTGGTAACTGTC
AGACCAAGTTTACTCATATATACTTTAGATTGATTTAAAACTTCATTTTTAATTTAAAAGGATCTAGGTG
AAGATCCTTTTTGATAATCTCATGACCAAAATCCCTTAACGTGAGTTTTCGTTCCACTGAGCGTCAGACC
CCGTAGAAAAGATCAAAGGATCTTCTTGAGATCCTTTTTTTCTGCGCGTAATCTGCTGCTTGCAAACAAA
AAAACCACCGCTACCAGCGGTGGTTTGTTTGCCGGATCAAGAGCTACCAACTCTTTTTCCGAAGGTAACT
GGCTTCAGCAGAGCGCAGATACCAAATACTGTTCTTCTAGTGTAGCCGTAGTTAGGCCACCACTTCAAGA
ACTCTGTAGCACCGCCTACATACCTCGCTCTGCTAATCCTGTTACCAGTGGCTGCTGCCAGTGGCGATAA
GTCGTGTCTTACCGGGTTGGACTCAAGACGATAGTTACCGGATAAGGCGCAGCGGTCGGGCTGAACGGGG
GGTTCGTGCACACAGCCCAGCTTGGAGCGAACGACCTACACCGAACTGAGATACCTACAGCGTGAGCTAT
GAGAAAGCGCCACGCTTCCCGAAGGGAGAAAGGCGGACAGGTATCCGGTAAGCGGCAGGGTCGGAACAGG
AGAGCGCACGAGGGAGCTTCCAGGGGGAAACGCCTGGTATCTTTATAGTCCTGTCGGGTTTCGCCACCTC
TGACTTGAGCGTCGATTTTTGTGATGCTCGTCAGGGGGGCGGAGCCTATGGAAAAACGCCAGCAACGCGG
CCTTTTTACGGTTCCTGGCCTTTTGCTGGCCTTTTGCTCACATGTTCTTTCCTGCGTTATCCCCTGATTC
TGTGGATAACCGTATTACCGCCTTTGAGTGAGCTGATACCGCTCGCCGCAGCCGAACGACCGAGCGCAGC
GAGTCAGTGAGCGAGGAAGCGGAAGAGCGCCCAATACGCAAACCGCCTCTCCCCGCGCGTTGGCCGATTC
ATTAATGCAGCTGTGGAATGTGTGTCAGTTAGGGTGTGGAAAGTCCCCAGGCTCCCCAGCAGGCAGAAGT
ATGCAAAGCATGCATCTCAATTAGTCAGCAACCAGGTGTGGAAAGTCCCCAGGCTCCCCAGCAGGCAGAA
GTATGCAAAGCATGCATCTCAATTAGTCAGCAACCATAGTCCCGCCCCTAACTCCGCCCATCCCGCCCCT
AACTCCGCCCAGTTCCGCCCATTCTCCGCCCCATGGCTGACTAATTTTTTTTATTTATGCAGAGGCCGAG
GCCGCCTCGGCCTCTGAGCTATTCCAGAAGTAGTGAGGAGGCTTTTTTGGAGGCCTAGGCTTTTGCAAAA
AGCTTGGACACAAGACAGGCTTGCGAGATATGTTTGAGAATACCACTTTATCCCGCGTCAGGGAGAGGCA
GTGCGTAAAAAGACGCGGACTCATGTGAAATACTGGTTTTTAGTGCGCCAGATCTCTATAATCTCGCGCA
ACCTATTTTCCCCTCGAACACTTTTTAAGCCGTAGATAAACAGGCTGGGACACTTCACATGAGCGAAAAA
TACATCGTCACCTGGGACATGTTGCAGATCCATGCACGTAAACTCGCAAGCCGACTGATGCCTTCTGAAC
AATGGAAAGGCATTATTGCCGTAAGCCGTGGCGGTCTGTACCGGGTGCGTTACTGGCGCGTGAACTGGGT
ATTCGTCATGTCGATACCGTTTGTATTTCCAGCTACGATCACGACAACCAGCGCGAGCTTAAAGTGCTGA
AACGCGCAGAAGGCGATGGCGAAGGCTTCATCGTTATTGATGACCTGGTGGATACCGGTGGTACTGCGGT
TGCGATTCGTGAAATGTATCCAAAAGCGCACTTTGTCACCATCTTCGCAAAACCGGCTGGTCGTCCGCTG
GTTGATGACTATGTTGTTGATATCCCGCAAGATACCTGGATTGAACAGCCGTGGGATATGGGCGTCGTAT
TCGTCCCGCCAATCTCCGGTCGCTAATCTTTTCAACGCCTGGCACTGCCGGGCGTTGTTCTTTTTAACTT
CAGGCGGGTTACAATAGTTTCCAGTAAGTATTCTGGAGGCTGCATCCATGACACAGGCAAACCTGAGCGA
AACCCTGTTCAAACCCCGCTTTAAACATCCTGAAACCTCGACGCTAGTCCGCCGCTTTAATCACGGCGCA
CAACCGCCTGTGCAGTCGGCCCTTGATGGTAAAACCATCCCTCACTGGTATCGCATGATTAACCGTCTGA
TGTGGATCTGGCGCGGCATTGACCCACGCGAAATCCTCGACGTCCAGGCACGTATTGTGATGAGCGATGC
CGAACGTACCGACGATGATTTATACGATACGGTGATTGGCTACCGTGGCGGCAACTGGATTTATGAGTGG
GCCCCGGATCTTTGTGAAGGAACCTTACTTCTGTGGTGTG
